Addgene plasmid #192844: pGEMT-mMyh3UTR
Purpose: Plasmid to produce ISH probe for mMyh3 gene with UTR sequence
Depositing lab: Masafumi Inui. Depositing organization: Meiji University. Publication: Digoxigenin-labeled RNA probes for untranslated regions enable the isoform-specific gene expression analysis of myosin heavy chains in whole-mount in situ hybridization. Tanji M, Wada K, Sakamoto K, Ono Y, Inui M. Dev Growth Differ. 2022 Dec 14. doi: 10.1111/dgd.12832. PubMed 36517457.
Backbone
  Vector backbone: pGEM-Teasy
  Backbone manufacturer: Promega
  Backbone size w/o insert (bp): 3016
  Total vector size (bp): 3119
Growth in bacteria
  Bacterial resistance: Ampicillin, 100 μg/mL
  Growth temperature: 37°C
  Growth strain: DH5alpha
  Copy number: High Copy
Gene/Insert
  Gene/Insert name: myosin heavy chain 3 (alt name: Myh3)
  Species: M. musculus (mouse)
  Insert size (bp): 103
  GenBank ID: NM_001099635
  Entrez Gene: Myh3 (a.k.a. MyHC-emb, Myhs-e, Myhse)
  Cloning method: Restriction Enzyme; 5′ cloning site EcoRI (not destroyed); 3′ cloning site EcoRI (not destroyed)
  Sequencing primers: 5′ T7; 3′ SP6
Terms and licenses: Academic/Nonprofit Terms; Industry Terms: Not Available to Industry
How to cite: pGEMT-mMyh3UTR was a gift from Masafumi Inui (Addgene plasmid # 192844 ; http://n2t.net/addgene:192844 ; RRID:Addgene_192844)
