[The description below was written by a language model from this plasmid's Addgene catalogue record and pLannotate feature annotations shown in this document.]
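Description:
pGEMT-mMyh3UTR is a small bacterial cloning and in vitro transcription plasmid built on the Promega pGEM-T Easy backbone, carrying a 103 bp fragment from the untranslated region of mouse myosin heavy chain 3 (Myh3, the embryonic MyHC isoform). The whole construct is about 3.1 kb. It is maintained in E. coli at high copy through a ColE1/pUC-type origin and selected with ampicillin via the β-lactamase gene and its own promoter. An f1 phage origin is also present, a standard backbone element that allows single-stranded DNA production.

The insert sits in the multiple cloning site, flanked on both sides by intact EcoRI sites, between convergent SP6 and T7 bacteriophage promoters. This arrangement lets either strand be transcribed in vitro from a linearised template, giving antisense probe and sense control RNAs. The record does not state the orientation of the insert, so it does not indicate which polymerase yields the antisense strand. The cloning site interrupts the lacZα region, with the lac promoter, operator and CAP binding site upstream, which is the backbone's blue/white screening system; the lacZα and lacI annotations are only fragments. A short hit to a hornet peptide in the region between the two phage promoters and a partial bom annotation are most likely spurious matches from automated annotation rather than functional parts.

The plasmid is intended as a template for labelled RNA probes for in situ hybridisation. Myosin heavy chain coding regions are very similar between family members, so a UTR-derived probe allows isoform-specific detection of Myh3 expression, as in the whole-mount in situ hybridisation work with digoxigenin-labelled probes for which it was made.
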