Features (pLannotate 1.2.2; 13 found; start..end, strand, type, name):
    467..1055    +  rep_origin     ori: high-copy-number ColE1/pMB1/pBR322/pUC origin of replication
   1238..1330    +  CDS            lacI (fragment): lac repressor; lacI; The lac repressor binds to the lac operator to inhibit transcription in E. coli. This inhibition can be relieved by adding lactose or isopropyl-β-D-thiogalactopyranoside (IPTG).
   1343..1364    +  protein_bind   CAP binding site: CAP binding activates transcription in the presence of cAMP. E. coli catabolite activator protein
   1379..1409    +  promoter       lac promoter: promoter for the E. coli lac operon
   1417..1433    +  protein_bind   lac operator: The lac repressor binds to the lac operator to inhibit transcription in E. coli. This inhibition can be relieved by adding lactose or isopropyl-β-D-thiogalactopyranoside (IPTG). lac repressor encoded by lacI
   1475..1493    +  promoter       SP6 promoter: promoter for bacteriophage SP6 RNA polymerase
   1505..1567    +  CDS            VESPI_VESMG (fragment): Experimental evidence at protein level: Swiss-Prot protein existence level 1. Shows contractile activity on isolated ileum smooth muscle. From Vespa magnifica (Hornet).
   1737..1755    -  promoter       T7 promoter: promoter for bacteriophage T7 RNA polymerase
   1758..1915    +  CDS            lacZα (fragment): LacZα fragment of β-galactosidase; lacZ fragment
   1919..2347    +  rep_origin     f1 ori (sequence partly withheld): f1 bacteriophage origin of replication; arrow indicates direction of (+) strand synthesis
   2375..2425    -  misc_feature   bom (fragment): basis of mobility region from pBR322
   2452..2556    +  promoter       AmpR promoter: bla
   2557..296     +  CDS            AmpR (across the origin): β-lactamase; bla; confers resistance to ampicillin, carbenicillin, and related antibiotics
>Addgene plasmid #192844 | pGEMT-mMyh3UTR | addgene full sequence | sequence record 380201 | Addgene NGS Result
GCAAACTATTAACTGGCGAACTACTTACTCTAGCTTCCCGGCAACAATTAATAGACTGGATGGAGGCGGA
TAAAGTTGCAGGACCACTTCTGCGCTCGGCCCTTCCGGCTGGCTGGTTTATTGCTGATAAATCTGGAGCC
GGTGAGCGTGGGTCTCGCGGTATCATTGCAGCACTGGGGCCAGATGGTAAGCCCTCCCGTATCGTAGTTA
TCTACACGACGGGGAGTCAGGCAACTATGGATGAACGAAATAGACAGATCGCTGAGATAGGTGCCTCACT
GATTAAGCATTGGTAACTGTCAGACCAAGTTTACTCATATATACTTTAGATTGATTTAAAACTTCATTTT
TAATTTAAAAGGATCTAGGTGAAGATCCTTTTTGATAATCTCATGACCAAAATCCCTTAACGTGAGTTTT
CGTTCCACTGAGCGTCAGACCCCGTAGAAAAGATCAAAGGATCTTCTTGAGATCCTTTTTTTCTGCGCGT
AATCTGCTGCTTGCAAACAAAAAAACCACCGCTACCAGCGGTGGTTTGTTTGCCGGATCAAGAGCTACCA
ACTCTTTTTCCGAAGGTAACTGGCTTCAGCAGAGCGCAGATACCAAATACTGTTCTTCTAGTGTAGCCGT
AGTTAGGCCACCACTTCAAGAACTCTGTAGCACCGCCTACATACCTCGCTCTGCTAATCCTGTTACCAGT
GGCTGCTGCCAGTGGCGATAAGTCGTGTCTTACCGGGTTGGACTCAAGACGATAGTTACCGGATAAGGCG
CAGCGGTCGGGCTGAACGGGGGGTTCGTGCACACAGCCCAGCTTGGAGCGAACGACCTACACCGAACTGA
GATACCTACAGCGTGAGCTATGAGAAAGCGCCACGCTTCCCGAAGGGAGAAAGGCGGACAGGTATCCGGT
AAGCGGCAGGGTCGGAACAGGAGAGCGCACGAGGGAGCTTCCAGGGGGAAACGCCTGGTATCTTTATAGT
CCTGTCGGGTTTCGCCACCTCTGACTTGAGCGTCGATTTTTGTGATGCTCGTCAGGGGGGCGGAGCCTAT
GGAAAAACGCCAGCAACGCGGCCTTTTTACGGTTCCTGGCCTTTTGCTGGCCTTTTGCTCACATGTTCTT
TCCTGCGTTATCCCCTGATTCTGTGGATAACCGTATTACCGCCTTTGAGTGAGCTGATACCGCTCGCCGC
AGCCGAACGACCGAGCGCAGCGAGTCAGTGAGCGAGGAAGCGGAAGAGCGCCCAATACGCAAACCGCCTC
TCCCCGCGCGTTGGCCGATTCATTAATGCAGCTGGCACGACAGGTTTCCCGACTGGAAAGCGGGCAGTGA
GCGCAACGCAATTAATGTGAGTTAGCTCACTCATTAGGCACCCCAGGCTTTACACTTTATGCTTCCGGCT
CGTATGTTGTGTGGAATTGTGAGCGGATAACAATTTCACACAGGAAACAGCTATGACCATGATTACGCCA
AGCTATTTAGGTGACACTATAGAATACTCAAGCTATGCATCCAACGCGTTGGGAGCTCTCCCATATGGTC
GACCTGCAGGCGGCCGCGAATTCACTAGTGATTCCAACTTGAAACAAGGCAAACTTTATTGCATGTGGAA
AAGTGATACGTGGAAATTAAGTAGAATTGTCAGGAGCCACGAAAATATACATTCTGCATATCTTCTGAAT
CGAATTCCCGCGGCCGCCATGGCGGCCGGGAGCATGCGACGTCGGGCCCAATTCGCCCTATAGTGAGTCG
TATTACAATTCACTGGCCGTCGTTTTACAACGTCGTGACTGGGAAAACCCTGGCGTTACCCAACTTAATC
GCCTTGCAGCACATCCCCCTTTCGCCAGCTGGCGTAATAGCGAAGAGGCCCGCACCGATCGCCCTTCCCA
ACAGTTGCGCAGCCTGAATGGCGAATGG
[124 nt withheld, positions 1919-2042]
C
[91 nt withheld, positions 2044-2134]
A
[49 nt withheld, positions 2136-2184]
CCTTTGACGTTGGAGTCCACGTTCTTT
[37 nt withheld, positions 2212-2248]
ACCCTATCTCGGTCTATTCTTTTGATTTATAAGGGATTTTGCCGATTTCGGCCTATTGGTTAAAAAATGA
GCTGATTTAACAAAAATTTAACGCGAATTTTAACAAAATATTAACGCTTACAATTTCCTGATGCGGTATT
TTCTCCTTACGCATCTGTGCGGTATTTCACACCGCATCAGGTGGCACTTTTCGGGGAAATGTGCGCGGAA
CCCCTATTTGTTTATTTTTCTAAATACATTCAAATATGTATCCGCTCATGAGACAATAACCCTGATAAAT
GCTTCAATAATATTGAAAAAGGAAGAGTATGAGTATTCAACATTTCCGTGTCGCCCTTATTCCCTTTTTT
GCGGCATTTTGCCTTCCTGTTTTTGCTCACCCAGAAACGCTGGTGAAAGTAAAAGATGCTGAAGATCAGT
TGGGTGCACGAGTGGGTTACATCGAACTGGATCTCAACAGCGGTAAGATCCTTGAGAGTTTTCGCCCCGA
AGAACGTTTTCCAATGATGAGCACTTTTAAAGTTCTGCTATGTGGCGCGGTATTATCCCGTATTGACGCC
GGGCAAGAGCAACTCGGTCGCCGCATACACTATTCTCAGAATGACTTGGTTGAGTACTCACCAGTCACAG
AAAAGCATCTTACGGATGGCATGACAGTAAGAGAATTATGCAGTGCTGCCATAACCATGAGTGATAACAC
TGCGGCCAACTTACTTCTGACAACGATCGGAGGACCGAAGGAGCTAACCGCTTTTTTGCACAACATGGGG
GATCATGTAACTCGCCTTGATCGTTGGGAACCGGAGCTGAATGAAGCCATACCAAACGACGAGCGTGACA
CCACGATGCCTGTAGCAATGGCAACAACGTTGC
